Addgene plasmid #130915: pLenti-CMV-cGASΔN-HA (murine)
Purpose: Expresses murine cGASΔN (aa148-507)-HA; Puromycin selection marker
Depositing lab: Jonathan Kagan. Depositing organization: Boston Children's Hospital. Publication: Phosphoinositide Interactions Position cGAS at the Plasma Membrane to Ensure Efficient Distinction between Self- and Viral DNA. Barnett KC, Coronas-Serna JM, Zhou W, Ernandes MJ, Cao A, Kranzusch PJ, Kagan JC. Cell. 2019 Mar 7;176(6):1432-1446.e11. doi: 10.1016/j.cell.2019.01.049. Epub 2019 Feb 28. PubMed 30827685.
Backbone
  Vector backbone: pLenti CMV GFP Puro
  Backbone manufacturer: Addgene (#17448)
  Backbone size w/o insert (bp): 8000
  Total vector size (bp): 8990
  Vector type: Mammalian Expression
  Selectable markers: Puromycin
Growth in bacteria
  Bacterial resistance: Ampicillin, 100 μg/mL
  Growth temperature: 37°C
  Growth strain: NEB Stable
  Copy number: High Copy
Gene/Insert
  Gene/Insert name: cGASΔN murine
  Species: M. musculus (mouse)
  Insert size (bp): 1100
  Mutation: murine cGAS catalytic domain (aa148-507)
  Promoter: CMV
  Tag / fusion protein: HA (C terminal on insert)
  Cloning method: Restriction Enzyme; 5′ cloning site XbaI (not destroyed); 3′ cloning site SalI (not destroyed)
  Sequencing primers: 5′ CMV Forward
Terms and licenses: Academic/Nonprofit Terms; Industry Terms: Not Available to Industry
How to cite: pLenti-CMV-cGASΔN-HA (murine) was a gift from Jonathan Kagan (Addgene plasmid # 130915 ; http://n2t.net/addgene:130915 ; RRID:Addgene_130915)
