[The description below was written by a language model from this plasmid's Addgene catalogue record and pLannotate feature annotations shown in this document.]
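Description:
pLenti-CMV-cGASΔN-HA (murine) is an 8,990 bp HIV-1-derived lentiviral transfer plasmid built on the pLenti CMV GFP Puro backbone, listed as a mammalian expression vector. It is propagated in E. coli through a high-copy ColE1/pUC-type origin with ampicillin resistance (bla). An f1 origin, SV40 origin and remnants of a lac/T3/T7 cloning region are also carried in the bacterial backbone. An RSV promoter sits immediately upstream of the truncated 5' LTR on the circular map, an arrangement that typically drives Tat-independent transcription of the viral genome in packaging cells. The transfer region contains the Ψ packaging signal with a gag fragment, the Rev response element for Rev-dependent nuclear export, and the cPPT/CTS. It ends in a second truncated LTR followed by an SV40 polyadenylation signal.

The payload is a fragment of mouse cGAS lacking its N-terminal region, comprising residues 148–507 (the catalytic domain). It was cloned between XbaI and SalI sites and is expressed from the CMV enhancer/promoter with a C-terminal HA epitope. The annotation tool labels this tag as a short fragment of 3xHA, consistent with a single HA copy. A WPRE downstream of the coding sequence enhances transcript expression. A separate mouse PGK promoter drives puromycin N-acetyltransferase, allowing selection of transduced or transfected cells with puromycin.

The construct serves to express an epitope-tagged, N-terminally truncated cGAS in mammalian cells. The associated publication concerns how phosphoinositide interactions position cGAS at the plasma membrane and how this affects discrimination between self and viral DNA. This suggests the truncation is compared with full-length protein, although the record does not spell out the specific experiments.
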