Features (pLannotate 1.2.2; 29 found; start..end, strand, type, name):
      1..181     +  LTR            5' LTR (truncated): truncated 5' long terminal repeat (LTR) from HIV-1
    228..353     +  misc_feature   HIV-1 Ψ: packaging signal of human immunodeficiency virus type 1
    337..700     +  CDS            HIV-1 gag (fragment): gag protein from human immunodeficiency virus 1; gag
    846..1079    +  misc_feature   RRE: The Rev response element (RRE) of HIV-1 allows for Rev-dependent mRNA export from the nucleus to the cytoplasm.
   1456..1556    +  CDS            Rev (fragment): human immunodeficiency virus 1 (HIV-1) Rev protein; rev; enhances nuclear export of unspliced and incompletely spliced viral mRNAs
   1575..1691    +  misc_feature   cPPT/CTS: central polypurine tract and central termination sequence of HIV-1
   1714..2017    +  enhancer       CMV enhancer: human cytomegalovirus immediate early enhancer
   2018..2221    +  promoter       CMV promoter: human cytomegalovirus (CMV) immediate early promoter
   2292..3386    +  CDS            Cgas (fragment): CGAS_MOUSE - Also known as Mb21d1 From Mus musculus (Mouse).
   3387..3414    +  CDS            3xHA (fragment): three tandem HA epitope tags
   3423..4011    +  misc_feature   WPRE: woodchuck hepatitis virus posttranscriptional regulatory element
   4025..4524    +  promoter       PGK promoter: mouse phosphoglycerate kinase 1 promoter
   4545..5144    +  CDS            PuroR: puromycin N-acetyltransferase; pac from Streptomyces alboniger; confers resistance to puromycin
   5212..5349    +  CDS            nef (fragment): NEF_HV1LA - Experimental evidence at protein level: Swiss-Prot protein existence level 1. Extracellular Nef protein targets CD4(+) T-lymphocytes for apoptosis by interacting with CXCR4 surface receptors. From Human immunodeficiency virus type 1 group M subtype B (isolate Lai) (HIV-1).
   5335..5515    +  LTR            5' LTR (truncated): truncated 5' long terminal repeat (LTR) from HIV-1
   5587..5708    +  polyA_signal   SV40 poly(A) signal: SV40 polyadenylation signal
   5748..5883    +  rep_origin     SV40 ori: SV40 origin of replication
   5904..5922    -  promoter       T7 promoter: promoter for bacteriophage T7 RNA polymerase
   5930..6085    +  CDS            lacZα (fragment): LacZα fragment of β-galactosidase; lacZ fragment
   6090..6518    +  rep_origin     f1 ori (sequence partly withheld): f1 bacteriophage origin of replication; arrow indicates direction of (+) strand synthesis
   6571..6675    +  promoter       AmpR promoter: bla
   6676..7536    +  CDS            AmpR: β-lactamase; bla; confers resistance to ampicillin, carbenicillin, and related antibiotics
   7707..8295    +  rep_origin     ori: high-copy-number ColE1/pMB1/pBR322/pUC origin of replication
   8478..8570    +  CDS            lacI (fragment): lac repressor; lacI; The lac repressor binds to the lac operator to inhibit transcription in E. coli. This inhibition can be relieved by adding lactose or isopropyl-β-D-thiogalactopyranoside (IPTG).
   8583..8604    +  protein_bind   CAP binding site: CAP binding activates transcription in the presence of cAMP. E. coli catabolite activator protein
   8619..8649    +  promoter       lac promoter: promoter for the E. coli lac operon
   8657..8673    +  protein_bind   lac operator: The lac repressor binds to the lac operator to inhibit transcription in E. coli. This inhibition can be relieved by adding lactose or isopropyl-β-D-thiogalactopyranoside (IPTG). lac repressor encoded by lacI
   8718..8736    +  promoter       T3 promoter: promoter for bacteriophage T3 RNA polymerase
   8764..8990    +  promoter       RSV promoter: Rous sarcoma virus enhancer/promoter
>Addgene plasmid #130915 | pLenti-CMV-cGASΔN-HA (murine) | addgene full sequence | sequence record 255055 | Addgene NGS Result
GGGTCTCTCTGGTTAGACCAGATCTGAGCCTGGGAGCTCTCTGGCTAACTAGGGAACCCACTGCTTAAGC
CTCAATAAAGCTTGCCTTGAGTGCTTCAAGTAGTGTGTGCCCGTCTGTTGTGTGACTCTGGTAACTAGAG
ATCCCTCAGACCCTTTTAGTCAGTGTGGAAAATCTCTAGCAGTGGCGCCCGAACAGGGACTTGAAAGCGA
AAGGGAAACCAGAGGAGCTCTCTCGACGCAGGACTCGGCTTGCTGAAGCGCGCACGGCAAGAGGCGAGGG
GCGGCGACTGGTGAGTACGCCAAAAATTTTGACTAGCGGAGGCTAGAAGGAGAGAGATGGGTGCGAGAGC
GTCAGTATTAAGCGGGGGAGAATTAGATCGCGATGGGAAAAAATTCGGTTAAGGCCAGGGGGAAAGAAAA
AATATAAATTAAAACATATAGTATGGGCAAGCAGGGAGCTAGAACGATTCGCAGTTAATCCTGGCCTGTT
AGAAACATCAGAAGGCTGTAGACAAATACTGGGACAGCTACAACCATCCCTTCAGACAGGATCAGAAGAA
CTTAGATCATTATATAATACAGTAGCAACCCTCTATTGTGTGCATCAAAGGATAGAGATAAAAGACACCA
AGGAAGCTTTAGACAAGATAGAGGAAGAGCAAAACAAAAGTAAGACCACCGCACAGCAAGCGGCCGCTGA
TCTTCAGACCTGGAGGAGGAGATATGAGGGACAATTGGAGAAGTGAATTATATAAATATAAAGTAGTAAA
AATTGAACCATTAGGAGTAGCACCCACCAAGGCAAAGAGAAGAGTGGTGCAGAGAGAAAAAAGAGCAGTG
GGAATAGGAGCTTTGTTCCTTGGGTTCTTGGGAGCAGCAGGAAGCACTATGGGCGCAGCGTCAATGACGC
TGACGGTACAGGCCAGACAATTATTGTCTGGTATAGTGCAGCAGCAGAACAATTTGCTGAGGGCTATTGA
GGCGCAACAGCATCTGTTGCAACTCACAGTCTGGGGCATCAAGCAGCTCCAGGCAAGAATCCTGGCTGTG
GAAAGATACCTAAAGGATCAACAGCTCCTGGGGATTTGGGGTTGCTCTGGAAAACTCATTTGCACCACTG
CTGTGCCTTGGAATGCTAGTTGGAGTAATAAATCTCTGGAACAGATTTGGAATCACACGACCTGGATGGA
GTGGGACAGAGAAATTAACAATTACACAAGCTTAATACACTCCTTAATTGAAGAATCGCAAAACCAGCAA
GAAAAGAATGAACAAGAATTATTGGAATTAGATAAATGGGCAAGTTTGTGGAATTGGTTTAACATAACAA
ATTGGCTGTGGTATATAAAATTATTCATAATGATAGTAGGAGGCTTGGTAGGTTTAAGAATAGTTTTTGC
TGTACTTTCTATAGTGAATAGAGTTAGGCAGGGATATTCACCATTATCGTTTCAGACCCACCTCCCAACC
CCGAGGGGACCCGACAGGCCCGAAGGAATAGAAGAAGAAGGTGGAGAGAGAGACAGAGACAGATCCATTC
GATTAGTGAACGGATCTCGACGGTATCGGTTAACTTTTAAAAGAAAAGGGGGGATTGGGGGGTACAGTGC
AGGGGAAAGAATAGTAGACATAATAGCAACAGACATACAAACTAAAGAATTACAAAAACAAATTACAAAA
TTCAAAATTTTATCGATAAGCTTGGGAGTTCCGCGTTACATAACTTACGGTAAATGGCCCGCCTGGCTGA
CCGCCCAACGACCCCCGCCCATTGACGTCAATAATGACGTATGTTCCCATAGTAACGCCAATAGGGACTT
TCCATTGACGTCAATGGGTGGAGTATTTACGGTAAACTGCCCACTTGGCAGTACATCAAGTGTATCATAT
GCCAAGTACGCCCCCTATTGACGTCAATGACGGTAAATGGCCCGCCTGGCATTATGCCCAGTACATGACC
TTATGGGACTTTCCTACTTGGCAGTACATCTACGTATTAGTCATCGCTATTACCATGGTGATGCGGTTTT
GGCAGTACATCAATGGGCGTGGATAGCGGTTTGACTCACGGGGATTTCCAAGTCTCCACCCCATTGACGT
CAATGGGAGTTTGTTTTGGCACCAAAATCAACGGGACTTTCCAAAATGTCGTAACAACTCCGCCCCATTG
ACGCAAATGGGCGGTAGGCGTGTACGGTGGGAGGTCTATATAAGCAGAGCTCGTTTAGTGAACCGTCAGA
TCGCCTGGAGACGCCATCCACGCTGTTTTGACCTCCATAGAAGACACCGACTCTAGAGCCACCATGGACA
AGCTAAAGAAGGTGCTGGACAAATTGAGATTGAAACGCAAAGATATCTCGGAGGCGGCCGAGACGGTGAA
TAAAGTTGTGGAACGCCTGCTGCGCAGAATGCAGAAACGGGAGTCGGAGTTCAAAGGTGTGGAGCAGCTG
AACACTGGCAGCTACTATGAACATGTGAAGATTTCTGCTCCTAATGAATTTGATGTTATGTTTAAACTGG
AAGTCCCCAGGATTGAGCTACAAGAATATTATGAAACAGGTGCTTTCTATCTTGTGAAATTCAAAAGAAT
TCCACGAGGAAATCCGCTGAGTCATTTCTTAGAAGGGGAAGTATTATCAGCTACCAAGATGCTGTCAAAG
TTTAGGAAAATCATTAAAGAAGAAGTTAAAGAAATCAAAGATATAGATGTCAGTGTGGAGAAGGAAAAAC
CAGGAAGCCCTGCTGTAACACTTCTTATCAGGAACCCTGAAGAAATCTCTGTGGATATAATTCTGGCTTT
GGAGTCAAAAGGCAGCTGGCCTATTAGTACCAAAGAAGGACTACCTATTCAAGGCTGGCTGGGCACAAAA
GTGAGGACCAATCTAAGACGAGAGCCGTTTTATCTCGTACCCAAGAATGCAAAGGATGGAAATAGTTTTC
AAGGAGAGACCTGGCGCCTCTCTTTCTCTCACACTGAAAAGTACATTTTGAATAATCACGGGATAGAGAA
AACATGCTGTGAATCTTCCGGAGCAAAATGCTGCAGAAAAGAATGTTTAAAATTAATGAAATACCTTTTG
GAACAGTTGAAAAAAGAGTTTCAAGAGCTGGATGCATTCTGTTCCTACCATGTGAAAACTGCCATCTTTC
ACATGTGGACCCAGGACCCGCAGGACAGTCAGTGGGACCCCAGGAACCTCAGCTCCTGCTTCGATAAGTT
GTTAGCATTCTTTCTTGAGTGCCTCAGGACAGAGAAACTGGATCATTATTTTATTCCAAAGTTCAATCTA
TTCTCTCAAGAACTAATTGACCGAAAAAGTAAAGAATTTCTATCGAAGAAAATTGAATATGAAAGAAATA
ATGGGTTTCCAATTTTTGACAAGCTTTACCCATACGATGTTCCAGATTACGCTTGAGTCGACAATCAACC
TCTGGATTACAAAATTTGTGAAAGATTGACTGGTATTCTTAACTATGTTGCTCCTTTTACGCTATGTGGA
TACGCTGCTTTAATGCCTTTGTATCATGCTATTGCTTCCCGTATGGCTTTCATTTTCTCCTCCTTGTATA
AATCCTGGTTGCTGTCTCTTTATGAGGAGTTGTGGCCCGTTGTCAGGCAACGTGGCGTGGTGTGCACTGT
GTTTGCTGACGCAACCCCCACTGGTTGGGGCATTGCCACCACCTGTCAGCTCCTTTCCGGGACTTTCGCT
TTCCCCCTCCCTATTGCCACGGCGGAACTCATCGCCGCCTGCCTTGCCCGCTGCTGGACAGGGGCTCGGC
TGTTGGGCACTGACAATTCCGTGGTGTTGTCGGGGAAGCTGACGTCCTTTCCATGGCTGCTCGCCTGTGT
TGCCACCTGGATTCTGCGCGGGACGTCCTTCTGCTACGTCCCTTCGGCCCTCAATCCAGCGGACCTTCCT
TCCCGCGGCCTGCTGCCGGCTCTGCGGCCTCTTCCGCGTCTTCGCCTTCGCCCTCAGACGAGTCGGATCT
CCCTTTGGGCCGCCTCCCCGCCTGGAATTCTACCGGGTAGGGGAGGCGCTTTTCCCAAGGCAGTCTGGAG
CATGCGCTTTAGCAGCCCCGCTGGGCACTTGGCGCTACACAAGTGGCCTCTGGCCTCGCACACATTCCAC
ATCCACCGGTAGGCGCCAACCGGCTCCGTTCTTTGGTGGCCCCTTCGCGCCACCTTCTACTCCTCCCCTA
GTCAGGAAGTTCCCCCCCGCCCCGCAGCTCGCGTCGTGCAGGACGTGACAAATGGAAGTAGCACGTCTCA
CTAGTCTCGTGCAGATGGACAGCACCGCTGAGCAATGGAAGCGGGTAGGCCTTTGGGGCAGCGGCCAATA
GCAGCTTTGCTCCTTCGCTTTCTGGGCTCAGAGGCTGGGAAGGGGTGGGTCCGGGGGCGGGCTCAGGGGC
GGGCTCAGGGGCGGGGCGGGCGCCCGAAGGTCCTCCGGAGGCCCGGCATTCTGCACGCTTCAAAAGCGCA
CGTCTGCCGCGCTGTTCTCCTCTTCCTCATCTCCGGGCCTTTCGACCTGCAGCCCAAGCTTACCATGACC
GAGTACAAGCCCACGGTGCGCCTCGCCACCCGCGACGACGTCCCCAGGGCCGTACGCACCCTCGCCGCCG
CGTTCGCCGACTACCCCGCCACGCGCCACACCGTCGATCCGGACCGCCACATCGAGCGGGTCACCGAGCT
GCAAGAACTCTTCCTCACGCGCGTCGGGCTCGACATCGGCAAGGTGTGGGTCGCGGACGACGGCGCCGCG
GTGGCGGTCTGGACCACGCCGGAGAGCGTCGAAGCGGGGGCGGTGTTCGCCGAGATCGGCCCGCGCATGG
CCGAGTTGAGCGGTTCCCGGCTGGCCGCGCAGCAACAGATGGAAGGCCTCCTGGCGCCGCACCGGCCCAA
GGAGCCCGCGTGGTTCCTGGCCACCGTCGGCGTCTCGCCCGACCACCAGGGCAAGGGTCTGGGCAGCGCC
GTCGTGCTCCCCGGAGTGGAGGCGGCCGAGCGCGCCGGGGTGCCCGCCTTCCTGGAGACCTCCGCGCCCC
GCAACCTCCCCTTCTACGAGCGGCTCGGCTTCACCGTCACCGCCGACGTCGAGGTGCCCGAAGGACCGCG
CACCTGGTGCATGACCCGCAAGCCCGGTGCCTGACGCCCGCCCCACGACCCGCAGCGCCCGACCGAAAGG
AGCGCACGACCCCATGCATCTCGAGGGCCCGGTACCTTTAAGACCAATGACTTACAAGGCAGCTGTAGAT
CTTAGCCACTTTTTAAAAGAAAAGGGGGGACTGGAAGGGCTAGCTCACTCCCAACGAAGACAAGATCTGC
TTTTTGCTTGTACTGGGTCTCTCTGGTTAGACCAGATCTGAGCCTGGGAGCTCTCTGGCTAACTAGGGAA
CCCACTGCTTAAGCCTCAATAAAGCTTGCCTTGAGTGCTTCAAGTAGTGTGTGCCCGTCTGTTGTGTGAC
TCTGGTAACTAGAGATCCCTCAGACCCTTTTAGTCAGTGTGGAAAATCTCTAGCAGTAGTAGTTCATGTC
ATCTTATTATTCAGTATTTATAACTTGCAAAGAAATGAATATCAGAGAGTGAGAGGAACTTGTTTATTGC
AGCTTATAATGGTTACAAATAAAGCAATAGCATCACAAATTTCACAAATAAAGCATTTTTTTCACTGCAT
TCTAGTTGTGGTTTGTCCAAACTCATCAATGTATCTTATCATGTCTGGCTCTAGCTATCCCGCCCCTAAC
TCCGCCCATCCCGCCCCTAACTCCGCCCAGTTCCGCCCATTCTCCGCCCCATGGCTGACTAATTTTTTTT
ATTTATGCAGAGGCCGAGGCCGCCTCGGCCTCTGAGCTATTCCAGAAGTAGTGAGGAGGCTTTTTTGGAG
GCCTAGGGACGTACCCAATTCGCCCTATAGTGAGTCGTATTACGCGCGCTCACTGGCCGTCGTTTTACAA
CGTCGTGACTGGGAAAACCCTGGCGTTACCCAACTTAATCGCCTTGCAGCACATCCCCCTTTCGCCAGCT
GGCGTAATAGCGAAGAGGCCCGCACCGATCGCCCTTCCCAACAGTTGCGCAGCCTGAATGGCGAATGGG
[124 nt withheld, positions 6090-6213]
C
[91 nt withheld, positions 6215-6305]
A
[49 nt withheld, positions 6307-6355]
CCTTTGACGTTGGAGTCCACGTTCTTT
[37 nt withheld, positions 6383-6419]
ACCCTATCTCGGTCTATTCTTTTGATTTATAAGGGATTTTGCCGATTTCGGCCTATTGGTTAAAAAATGA
GCTGATTTAACAAAAATTTAACGCGAATTTTAACAAAATATTAACGCTTACAATTTAGGTGGCACTTTTC
GGGGAAATGTGCGCGGAACCCCTATTTGTTTATTTTTCTAAATACATTCAAATATGTATCCGCTCATGAG
ACAATAACCCTGATAAATGCTTCAATAATATTGAAAAAGGAAGAGTATGAGTATTCAACATTTCCGTGTC
GCCCTTATTCCCTTTTTTGCGGCATTTTGCCTTCCTGTTTTTGCTCACCCAGAAACGCTGGTGAAAGTAA
AAGATGCTGAAGATCAGTTGGGTGCACGAGTGGGTTACATCGAACTGGATCTCAACAGCGGTAAGATCCT
TGAGAGTTTTCGCCCCGAAGAACGTTTTCCAATGATGAGCACTTTTAAAGTTCTGCTATGTGGCGCGGTA
TTATCCCGTATTGACGCCGGGCAAGAGCAACTCGGTCGCCGCATACACTATTCTCAGAATGACTTGGTTG
AGTACTCACCAGTCACAGAAAAGCATCTTACGGATGGCATGACAGTAAGAGAATTATGCAGTGCTGCCAT
AACCATGAGTGATAACACTGCGGCCAACTTACTTCTGACAACGATCGGAGGACCGAAGGAGCTAACCGCT
TTTTTGCACAACATGGGGGATCATGTAACTCGCCTTGATCGTTGGGAACCGGAGCTGAATGAAGCCATAC
CAAACGACGAGCGTGACACCACGATGCCTGTAGCAATGGCAACAACGTTGCGCAAACTATTAACTGGCGA
ACTACTTACTCTAGCTTCCCGGCAACAATTAATAGACTGGATGGAGGCGGATAAAGTTGCAGGACCACTT
CTGCGCTCGGCCCTTCCGGCTGGCTGGTTTATTGCTGATAAATCTGGAGCCGGTGAGCGTGGGTCTCGCG
GTATCATTGCAGCACTGGGGCCAGATGGTAAGCCCTCCCGTATCGTAGTTATCTACACGACGGGGAGTCA
GGCAACTATGGATGAACGAAATAGACAGATCGCTGAGATAGGTGCCTCACTGATTAAGCATTGGTAACTG
TCAGACCAAGTTTACTCATATATACTTTAGATTGATTTAAAACTTCATTTTTAATTTAAAAGGATCTAGG
TGAAGATCCTTTTTGATAATCTCATGACCAAAATCCCTTAACGTGAGTTTTCGTTCCACTGAGCGTCAGA
CCCCGTAGAAAAGATCAAAGGATCTTCTTGAGATCCTTTTTTTCTGCGCGTAATCTGCTGCTTGCAAACA
AAAAAACCACCGCTACCAGCGGTGGTTTGTTTGCCGGATCAAGAGCTACCAACTCTTTTTCCGAAGGTAA
CTGGCTTCAGCAGAGCGCAGATACCAAATACTGTTCTTCTAGTGTAGCCGTAGTTAGGCCACCACTTCAA
GAACTCTGTAGCACCGCCTACATACCTCGCTCTGCTAATCCTGTTACCAGTGGCTGCTGCCAGTGGCGAT
AAGTCGTGTCTTACCGGGTTGGACTCAAGACGATAGTTACCGGATAAGGCGCAGCGGTCGGGCTGAACGG
GGGGTTCGTGCACACAGCCCAGCTTGGAGCGAACGACCTACACCGAACTGAGATACCTACAGCGTGAGCT
ATGAGAAAGCGCCACGCTTCCCGAAGGGAGAAAGGCGGACAGGTATCCGGTAAGCGGCAGGGTCGGAACA
GGAGAGCGCACGAGGGAGCTTCCAGGGGGAAACGCCTGGTATCTTTATAGTCCTGTCGGGTTTCGCCACC
TCTGACTTGAGCGTCGATTTTTGTGATGCTCGTCAGGGGGGCGGAGCCTATGGAAAAACGCCAGCAACGC
GGCCTTTTTACGGTTCCTGGCCTTTTGCTGGCCTTTTGCTCACATGTTCTTTCCTGCGTTATCCCCTGAT
TCTGTGGATAACCGTATTACCGCCTTTGAGTGAGCTGATACCGCTCGCCGCAGCCGAACGACCGAGCGCA
GCGAGTCAGTGAGCGAGGAAGCGGAAGAGCGCCCAATACGCAAACCGCCTCTCCCCGCGCGTTGGCCGAT
TCATTAATGCAGCTGGCACGACAGGTTTCCCGACTGGAAAGCGGGCAGTGAGCGCAACGCAATTAATGTG
AGTTAGCTCACTCATTAGGCACCCCAGGCTTTACACTTTATGCTTCCGGCTCGTATGTTGTGTGGAATTG
TGAGCGGATAACAATTTCACACAGGAAACAGCTATGACCATGATTACGCCAAGCGCGCAATTAACCCTCA
CTAAAGGGAACAAAAGCTGGAGCTGCAAGCTTAATGTAGTCTTATGCAATACTCTTGTAGTCTTGCAACA
TGGTAACGATGAGTTAGCAACATGCCTTACAAGGAGAGAAAAAGCACCGTGCATGCCGATTGGTGGAAGT
AAGGTGGTACGATCGTGCCTTATTAGGAAGGCAACAGACGGGTCTGACATGGATTGGACGAACCACTGAA
TTGCCGCATTGCAGAGATATTGTATTTAAGTGCCTAGCTCGATACATAAAC
