>Addgene plasmid #130915 | pLenti-CMV-cGASΔN-HA (murine) | depositor partial sequence | sequence record 250875 | cGASΔN murine
TCTAGAGCCACCATGGACAAGCTAAAGAAGGTGCTGGACAAATTGAGATTGAAACGCAAAGATATCTCGG
AGGCGGCCGAGACGGTGAATAAAGTTGTGGAACGCCTGCTGCGCAGAATGCAGAAACGGGAGTCGGAGTT
CAAAGGTGTGGAGCAGCTGAACACTGGCAGCTACTATGAACATGTGAAGATTTCTGCTCCTAATGAATTT
GATGTTATGTTTAAACTGGAAGTCCCCAGGATTGAGCTACAAGAATATTATGAAACAGGTGCTTTCTATC
TTGTGAAATTCAAAAGAATTCCACGAGGAAATCCGCTGAGTCATTTCTTAGAAGGGGAAGTATTATCAGC
TACCAAGATGCTGTCAAAGTTTAGGAAAATCATTAAAGAAGAAGTTAAAGAAATCAAAGATATAGATGTC
AGTGTGGAGAAGGAAAAACCAGGAAGCCCTGCTGTAACACTTCTTATCAGGAACCCTGAAGAAATCTCTG
TGGATATAATTCTGGCTTTGGAGTCAAAAGGCAGCTGGCCTATTAGTACCAAAGAAGGACTACCTATTCA
AGGCTGGCTGGGCACAAAAGTGAGGACCAATCTAAGACGAGAGCCGTTTTATCTCGTACCCAAGAATGCA
AAGGATGGAAATAGTTTTCAAGGAGAGACCTGGCGCCTCTCTTTCTCTCACACTGAAAAGTACATTTTGA
ATAATCACGGGATAGAGAAAACATGCTGTGAATCTTCCGGAGCAAAATGCTGCAGAAAAGAATGTTTAAA
ATTAATGAAATACCTTTTGGAACAGTTGAAAAAAGAGTTTCAAGAGCTGGATGCATTCTGTTCCTACCAT
GTGAAAACTGCCATCTTTCACATGTGGACCCAGGACCCGCAGGACAGTCAGTGGGACCCCAGGAACCTCA
GCTCCTGCTTCGATAAGTTGTTAGCATTCTTTCTTGAGTGCCTCAGGACAGAGAAACTGGATCATTATTT
TATTCCAAAGTTCAATCTATTCTCTCAAGAACTAATTGACCGAAAAAGTAAAGAATTTCTATCGAAGAAA
ATTGAATATGAAAGAAATAATGGGTTTCCAATTTTTGACAAGCTTTACCCATACGATGTTCCAGATTACG
CTTGAGTCGAC
